Addgene plasmid #204116: pBP-T_L3S2P21
Purpose: Type 0 terminator part
Depositing lab: Mikhail Shapiro. Depositing organization: California Institute of Technology.
Backbone
  Vector backbone: pSB1C3
  Backbone manufacturer: iGEM
  Vector type: Bacterial Expression
Growth in bacteria
  Bacterial resistance: Chloramphenicol, 25 μg/mL
  Growth temperature: 37°C
  Growth strain: NEB Stable
  Copy number: High Copy
Gene/Insert
  Gene/Insert name: L3S2P21 strong terminator
  Species: Synthetic
  Mutation: None
  Cloning method: Gibson Cloning
Terms and licenses: Academic/Nonprofit Terms; Industry Terms: Not Available to Industry
How to cite: pBP-T_L3S2P21 was a gift from Mikhail Shapiro (Addgene plasmid # 204116 ; http://n2t.net/addgene:204116 ; RRID:Addgene_204116)
