[The description below was written by a language model from this plasmid's Addgene catalogue record and pLannotate feature annotations shown in this document.]
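Description:
pBP-T_L3S2P21 is a small (about 2.2 kb) bacterial part-storage plasmid built on the iGEM pSB1C3 backbone. It carries a single synthetic regulatory element, the L3S2P21 strong transcription terminator, which the record catalogues as a "Type 0 terminator part". That label suggests a basic, lowest-level module in a hierarchical assembly toolkit, although the record does not describe the assembly standard or the flanking sites used to release the part. The insert was placed into the backbone by Gibson cloning and is recorded as carrying no mutations.

The annotated features are almost entirely backbone. A high-copy ColE1/pMB1/pUC-type origin drives replication in E. coli. Selection is by chloramphenicol through the cat gene (chloramphenicol acetyltransferase), which is expressed from its native cat promoter and followed by the phage lambda t0 terminator. The cloning region is bracketed by a putative bacterial terminator on one side and a his operon terminator on the other. These are typical pSB1C3 insulating elements that limit transcriptional read-through between the insert site and the rest of the plasmid. A BioBrick prefix remnant lies just upstream of the cloning region.

The automated annotation did not label the L3S2P21 terminator itself. It presumably sits in the unannotated stretch between the BioBrick prefix and the his operon terminator, but the feature table does not confirm this. Although the vector type is listed as bacterial expression, the plasmid contains no promoter-driven payload or coding sequence other than the resistance marker. Its practical role is as a source of a strong synthetic terminator for building bacterial genetic circuits and expression cassettes.
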