Features (pLannotate 1.2.2; 7 found; start..end, strand, type, name):
    183..277     -  terminator     lambda t0 terminator: transcription terminator from phage lambda
    301..957     -  CDS            cat: CAT_ECOLX - Experimental evidence at protein level: Swiss-Prot protein existence level 1. This enzyme is an effector of chloramphenicol resistance in bacteria. From Escherichia coli. This protein is used as a marker in many commonly used cloning vectors, such as pACYC184.
    958..1055    -  promoter       cat promoter: promoter of the E. coli cat gene encoding chloramphenicol acetyltransferase
   1141..1184    -  terminator     bacterial terminator: putative bacterial transcription terminator
   1187..1206    +  misc_feature   BioBrick prefix: BioBrick prefix for parts that start with "ATG"
   1331..1388    +  terminator     his operon terminator: This putative transcriptin terminator from the E. coli his operon has a 2-bp deletion introduced during synthesis. Its efficiency has not been determined.
   1583..2171    -  rep_origin     ori: high-copy-number ColE1/pMB1/pBR322/pUC origin of replication
>Addgene plasmid #204116 | pBP-T_L3S2P21 | addgene full sequence | sequence record 413911 | Addgene NGS Result
GAAGATCCTTTGATCTTTTCTACGGGGTCTGACGCTCAGTGGAACGAAAACTCACGTTAAGGGATTTTGG
TCATGAGATTATCAAAAAGGATCTTCACCTAGATCCTTTTAAATTAAAAATGAAGTTTTAAATCAATCTA
AAGTATATATGAGTAAACTTGGTCTGACAGCTCGAGGCTTGGATTCTCACCAATAAAAAACGCCCGGCGG
CAACCGAGCGTTCTGAACAAATCCAGATGGAGTTCTGAGGTCATTACTGGATCTATCAACAGGAGTCCAA
GCGAGCTCGATATCAAATTACGCCCCGCCCTGCCACTCATCGCAGTACTGTTGTAATTCATTAAGCATTC
TGCCGACATGGAAGCCATCACAAACGGCATGATGAACCTGAATCGCCAGCGGCATCAGCACCTTGTCGCC
TTGCGTATAATATTTGCCCATGGTGAAAACGGGGGCGAAGAAGTTGTCCATATTGGCCACGTTTAAATCA
AAACTGGTGAAACTCACCCAGGGATTGGCTGACACGAAAAACATATTCTCAATAAACCCTTTAGGGAAAT
AGGCCAGGTTTTCACCGTAACACGCCACATCTTGCGAATATATGTGTAGAAACTGCCGGAAATCGTCGTG
GTATTCACTCCAGAGCGATGAAAACGTTTCAGTTTGCTCATGGAAAACGGTGTAACAAGGGTGAACACTA
TCCCATATCACCAGCTCACCGTCTTTCATTGCCATACGAAATTCCGGATGAGCATTCATCAGGCGGGCAA
GAATGTGAATAAAGGCCGGATAAAACTTGTGCTTATTTTTCTTTACGGTCTTTAAAAAGGCCGTAATATC
CAGCTGAACGGTCTGGTTATAGGTACATTGAGCAACTGACTGAAATGCCTCAAAATGTTCTTTACGATGC
CATTGGGATATATCAACGGTGGTATATCCAGTGATTTTTTTCTCCATTTTAGCTTCCTTAGCTCCTGAAA
ATCTCGATAACTCAAAAAATACGCCCGGTAGTGATCTTATTTCATTATGGTGAAAGTTGGAACCTCTTAC
GTGCCCGATCAACTCGAGTGCCACCTGACGTCTAAGAAACCATTATTATCATGACATTAACCTATAAAAA
TAGGCGTATCACGAGGCAGAATTTCAGATAAAAAAAATCCTTAGCTTTCGCTAAGGATGATTTCTGGAAT
TCGCGGCCGCTTCTAGAATCTAGAGACGCATATGGGTCTCATCGACTCGGTACCAAATTCCAGAAAAGAG
GCCTCCCGAAAGGGGGGCCTTTTTTCGTTTTGGTCCTGTTAGAGACCGCATGCCGTCTCATTAGCTGCAG
TCCGGCAAAAAAGGGCAAGGTGTCACCACCCTGCCCTTTTTCTTTAAAACCGAAAAGATTACTTCGCGTT
ATGCAGGCTTCCTCGCTCACTGACTCGCTGCGCTCGGTCGTTCGGCTGCGGCGAGCGGTATCAGCTCACT
CAAAGGCGGTAATACGGTTATCCACAGAATCAGGGGATAACGCAGGAAAGAACATGTGAGCAAAAGGCCA
GCAAAAGGCCAGGAACCGTAAAAAGGCCGCGTTGCTGGCGTTTTTCCACAGGCTCCGCCCCCCTGACGAG
CATCACAAAAATCGACGCTCAAGTCAGAGGTGGCGAAACCCGACAGGACTATAAAGATACCAGGCGTTTC
CCCCTGGAAGCTCCCTCGTGCGCTCTCCTGTTCCGACCCTGCCGCTTACCGGATACCTGTCCGCCTTTCT
CCCTTCGGGAAGCGTGGCGCTTTCTCATAGCTCACGCTGTAGGTATCTCAGTTCGGTGTAGGTCGTTCGC
TCCAAGCTGGGCTGTGTGCACGAACCCCCCGTTCAGCCCGACCGCTGCGCCTTATCCGGTAACTATCGTC
TTGAGTCCAACCCGGTAAGACACGACTTATCGCCACTGGCAGCAGCCACTGGTAACAGGATTAGCAGAGC
GAGGTATGTAGGCGGTGCTACAGAGTTCTTGAAGTGGTGGCCTAACTACGGCTACACTAGAAGAACAGTA
TTTGGTATCTGCGCTCTGCTGAAGCCAGTTACCTTCGGAAAAAGAGTTGGTAGCTCTTGATCCGGCAAAC
AAACCACCGCTGGTAGCGGTGGTTTTTTTGTTTGCAAGCAGCAGATTACGCGCAGAAAAAAAGGATCTCA
A
